>Addgene plasmid #14988 | pBlue-hFX(I154F)-HA | depositor partial sequence | sequence record 8200 | Author sequence
GGATCCGCCGGAGCAGCATGTGGACTCTCGGGCGCCGCGCAGTAGCCGGCCTCCTGGCGTCACCCAGCCC
GGCCCAGGCCCAGACCCTCACCCGGGTCCCGCGGCCGGCAGAGTTGGCCCCACTCTGCGGCCGCCGTGGC
CTGCGCACCGACATCGATGCGACCTGCACGCCCCGCCGCGCAAGTTCGAACCAACGTGGCCTCAACCAGA
TTTGGAATGTCAAAAAGCAGAGTGTCTATTTGATGAATTTGAGGAAATCTGGAACTTTGGGCCACCCAGG
CTCTCTAGATGAGACCACCTATGAAAGACTAGCAGAGGAAACGCTGGACTCTTTAGCAGAGTTTTTTGAA
GACCTTGCAGACAAGCCATACACGTTTGAGGACTATGATGTCTCCTTTGGGAGTGGTGTCTTAACTGTCA
AACTGGGTGGAGATCTAGGAACCTATGTGATCAACAAGCAGACGCCAAACAAGCAATTCTGGCTATCTTC
TCCATCCAGTGGACCTAAGCGTTATGACTGGACTGGGAAAAACTGGGTGTACTCCCACGACGGCGTGTCC
CTCCATGAGCTGCTGGCCGCAGAGCTCACTAAAGCCTTAAAAACCAAACTGGACTTGTCTTCCTTGGCCT
ATTCCGGAAAAGATGCTTACCCTTACGACGTACCAGACTACGCAGACACGTACCGATACATCTAGAATTC
