[The description below was written by a language model from this plasmid's Addgene catalogue record.]
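Description:
pBlue-hFX(I154F)-HA is a pBluescript II-based plasmid carrying a mutant human frataxin (FXN) cDNA. The backbone is the roughly 3 kb Stratagene phagemid cloning vector, catalogued here as a bacterial expression vector. It is maintained at high copy number in standard E. coli cloning strains and selected with ampicillin. No feature table accompanies the record, so individual backbone elements are not itemised. pBluescript II vectors generally combine a pUC-type origin, an f1 origin for single-strand rescue, and a polylinker within lacZα flanked by T7 and T3 phage promoters. The listing of T7 as the 5′ sequencing primer is consistent with this layout.

The insert is about 690 bp and sits between BamHI and EcoRI sites, both of which were preserved, so the cassette can be excised and moved into other vectors. It encodes frataxin with isoleucine 154 replaced by phenylalanine. Frataxin is a mitochondrial protein whose deficiency underlies Friedreich ataxia, and I154F is known as a disease-associated point mutation. The record itself does not comment on the mutation's significance. The coding sequence is fused at its C terminus to HA, and the record also lists an AU1 epitope at the same end, allowing antibody-based detection of the mutant protein.

The record does not state which promoter, if any, is meant to drive expression, and the backbone has no mammalian promoter. The plasmid is therefore best viewed as a cloning and sequencing intermediate. It could serve as a source of the tagged I154F frataxin cassette for subcloning, or possibly as a template for in vitro transcription from the flanking phage promoters, although no specific use is recorded.
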