Addgene plasmid #14988: pBlue-hFX(I154F)-HA
Depositing lab: Michael Ristow. Depositing organization: Friedrich-Schiller-Universitaet Jena.
Backbone
  Vector backbone: pBluescript II
  Backbone manufacturer: Stratagene
  Backbone size w/o insert (bp): 2961
  Vector type: Bacterial Expression
Growth in bacteria
  Bacterial resistance: Ampicillin, 100 μg/mL
  Growth temperature: 37°C
  Growth strain: DH5alpha
  Copy number: High Copy
Gene/Insert
  Gene/Insert name: human frataxin cDNA (alt names: hFX; FRX; frataxin)
  Species: H. sapiens (human)
  Insert size (bp): 690
  Mutation: changed isoleucine 154 to phenylalanine
  Entrez Gene: FXN (a.k.a. CyaY, FA, FARR, FRDA, X25)
  Tag / fusion protein: HA (C terminal on insert); AU1 (C terminal on insert)
  Cloning method: Restriction Enzyme; 5′ cloning site BamHI (not destroyed); 3′ cloning site EcoRI (not destroyed)
  Sequencing primers: 5′ T7
Terms and licenses: Academic/Nonprofit Terms; Industry Terms: Not Available to Industry
How to cite: pBlue-hFX(I154F)-HA was a gift from Michael Ristow (Addgene plasmid # 14988 ; http://n2t.net/addgene:14988 ; RRID:Addgene_14988)
